Addgene plasmid #80749: pE-SUMO CRYBB2
Purpose: Expression of human beta B2-crystallin in E. coli
Depositing lab: Larry David. Depositing organization: Oregon Health & Science University. Publication: Measurement of absolute abundance of crystallins in human and αA N101D transgenic mouse lenses using (15)N-labeled crystallin standards. Halverson-Kolkind KA, Caputo N, Lampi KJ, Srivastava O, David LL. Exp Eye Res. 2024 Nov;248:110115. doi: 10.1016/j.exer.2024.110115. Epub 2024 Oct 3. PubMed 39368693.
Backbone
  Vector backbone: pE-SUMO
  Backbone manufacturer: LifeSensors
  Backbone size w/o insert (bp): 5761
  Vector type: Bacterial Expression
Growth in bacteria
  Bacterial resistance: Ampicillin, 100 μg/mL
  Growth temperature: 37°C
  Growth strain: DH5alpha
  Copy number: Unknown
Gene/Insert
  Gene/Insert name: CRYBB2
  Species: H. sapiens (human)
  Insert size (bp): 612
  GenBank ID: CU013275
  Entrez Gene: CRYBB2 (a.k.a. CCA2, CRYB2, CRYB2A, CTRCT3, D22S665)
  Promoter: T7
  Tag / fusion protein: 6xHIS (N terminal on insert); Smt3 SUMO (N terminal on insert)
  Cloning method: Restriction Enzyme; 5′ cloning site BsaI (destroyed during cloning); 3′ cloning site XbaI (destroyed during cloning)
  Sequencing primers: 5′ T7; 3′ T7 terminator
Resource information
  A portion of this plasmid was derived from a plasmid made by: DNASU plasmid HsCD00402598
Terms and licenses: Academic/Nonprofit Terms; Industry Terms: Not Available to Industry
Depositor comments: Expresses well as a N-terminal SUMO tagged protein with a 6XHis tag on the N-terminus for purification. The SUMO tag can be removed using ulp1 SUMO protease to yield the N-terminal Ala of mature beta B2-cystallin. Both the SUMO tag and ulp1 SUMO protease can then be removed using an NTA resin. ulp1 SUMO protease can be ordered from LifeSensors or expressed using Addgene plasmid 64697.
How to cite: pE-SUMO CRYBB2 was a gift from Larry David (Addgene plasmid # 80749 ; http://n2t.net/addgene:80749 ; RRID:Addgene_80749)
