[The description below was written by a language model from this plasmid's Addgene catalogue record.]
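Description:
pE-SUMO CRYBB2 is a bacterial expression plasmid built on the commercial pE-SUMO backbone (about 5.8 kb without insert) for producing human beta B2-crystallin in E. coli. It is selected with ampicillin; the record does not state the origin of replication and lists the copy number as unknown. No feature table is provided, so the description rests on the catalogue fields alone.

The payload is the roughly 612 bp human CRYBB2 coding sequence, derived in part from an existing cDNA clone and inserted between BsaI and XbaI sites that were both destroyed during cloning. Transcription is driven by a T7 promoter, so expression requires a host supplying T7 RNA polymerase, and the use of a T7 terminator sequencing primer suggests the cassette is closed by that terminator. The protein is made as a fusion carrying an N-terminal 6xHis tag followed by the yeast Smt3 SUMO domain, which is placed directly upstream of the crystallin. The His tag permits capture on nickel-NTA resin, while SUMO commonly aids expression and solubility.

According to the depositor, the fusion expresses well. Cleavage with Ulp1 SUMO protease, which recognises the folded SUMO domain and cuts precisely at its C-terminus, releases beta B2-crystallin beginning with the N-terminal alanine of the mature protein, leaving no extra residues. A second pass over NTA resin then removes both the released His-SUMO tag and the protease. The associated publication indicates that such recombinant crystallins were used as 15N-labelled standards for measuring the absolute abundance of crystallins in human and mouse lenses.
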