>Addgene plasmid #80749 | pE-SUMO CRYBB2 | addgene partial sequence | sequence record 153510 | T7 5'-TAATACGACTCACTATAGGG-3'
TCTAGAAATAATTTTGTTTAACTTTAAGAAGGAGATATACCATGGGTCATCACCATCATCATCACGGGTC
CCTGCAGGACTCAGAAGTCAATCAAGAAGCTAAGCCAGAGGTCAAGCCAGAAGTCAAGCCTGAGACTCAC
ATCAATTTAAAGGTGTCCGATGGATCTTCAGAGATCTTCTTCAAGATCAAAAAGACCACTCCTTTAAGAA
GGCTGATGGAAGCGTTCGCTAAAAGACAGGGTAAGGAAATGGACTCCTTAAGATTCTTGTACGACGGTAT
TAGAATTCAAGCTGATCAGGCCCCTGAAGATTTGGACATGGAGGATAACGATATTATTGAGGCTCACCGC
GAACAGATTGGAGGTGCCTCAGATCACCAGACCCAGGCGGGCAAGCCACAGTCCCTCAACCCCAAGATCA
TCATCTTTGAGCAGGAAAACTTTCAAGGCCACTCGCATGAGCTCAATGGGCCCTGCCCCAACCTGAAGGA
AACTGGCGTGGAGAAGGCAGGTTCTGTCCTAGTGCAGGCTGGACCCTGGGTGGGCTATGAACAGGCCAAC
TGCAAGGGCGAGCAGTTTGTGTTTGAGAAGGGTGAGTACCCCCGCTGGGACTCATGGACCAGCAGCCGAA
GGACGGACTCCCTCAGCTCCCTGAGGCCCATCAAAGTGGACAGCCAAGAGCACAAGATCATCCTCTATGA
AAACCCCAACTTCACCGGGAAGAAGATGGAAATCATAGATGACGATGTACCCAGCTTCCACGCCCATGGC
TACCAGGAGAAGGTGTCATCTGTGCGGGTGCAGAGTGGCACGTGGGTTGGCTACCAGTACCCCGGCTACC
GTGGACTGCAGTACCTGCTGGAGAAGGGA
