>Addgene plasmid #80749 | pE-SUMO CRYBB2 | addgene partial sequence | sequence record 153511 | T7term 5'-GCTAGTTATTGCTCAGCGG-3'
CTTTCGGGCTTTGTTAGCAGCCGGATCTCAGTGGTGGTGGTGGTGGTGCTCGAGTGCGGCCGCAAGCTTG
TCGACGGAGCTCGAATTCGGATCCTCTAGATTAGTTGGAGGGGTGGAAGGCACCACGTTGGTGCCACTGC
ATGTCGCGGATACGGCGCACGGACTGCACCTGGGGGTGAGGGGCCCCAAAGTCGCTGCTGTCCTTGTAGT
CTCCCTTCTCCAGCAGGTACTGCAGTCCACGGTAGCCGGGGTACTGGTAGCCAACCCACGTGCCACTCTG
CACCCGCACAGATGACACCTTCTCCTGGTAGCCATGGGCGTGGAAGCTGGGTACATCGTCATCTATGATT
TCCATCTTCTTCCCGGTGAAGTTGGGGTTTTCATAGAGGATGATCTTGTGCTCTTGGCTGTCCACTTTGA
TGGGCCTCAGGGAGCTGAGGGAGTCCGTCCTTCGGCTGCTGGTCCATGAGTCCCAGCGGGGGTACTCACC
CTTCTCAAACACAAACTGCTCGCCCTTGCAGTTGGCCTGTTCATAGCCCACCCAGGGTCCAGCCTGCACT
AGGACAGAACCTGCCTTCTCCACGCCAGTTTCCTTCAGGTTGGGGCAGGGCCCATTGAGCTCATGCGAGT
GGCCTTGAAAGTTTTCCTGCTCAAAGATGATGATCTTGGGGTTGAGGGACTGTGGCTTGCCCGCCTGGGT
CTGGTGATCTGAGGCACCTCCAATCTGTTCGCGGTGAGCCTCAATAATATCGTTATCCTCCATGTCCAAA
TCTTCAGGGGCCTGATCAGCTTGAATTCTAATACCGTCGTACAAGAATCTTAAGGAGTCCATTTCCTTAC
CCTGTCTTTTAGCGAACGCTTCCATCAGCCTTCTTAAAGGAGTGGTCTTTTTGATCTTGAAGAAGATCTC
TGAAGATCCATCGGACACCTTTAAATTGATGTGAGTCTCAGGCTTGACT
