LOCUS       Exported 6351 bp ds-DNA circular SYN 13-MAY-2021
DEFINITION  Expression of human beta B2-crystallin in E. coli.
ACCESSION   .
VERSION     .
KEYWORDS    pE-SUMO CRYBB2
SOURCE      synthetic DNA construct
  ORGANISM  synthetic DNA construct
REFERENCE   1 (bases 1 to 6351)
  TITLE     Larry David lab plasmids
  JOURNAL   Unpublished
REFERENCE   2 (bases 1 to 6351)
  AUTHORS   .
  TITLE     Direct Submission
  JOURNAL   Exported May 13, 2021 from SnapGene Server 1.1.58
            http://www.snapgene.com
FEATURES             Location/Qualifiers
     source          1..6351
                     /organism="synthetic DNA construct"
                     /mol_type="other DNA"
     primer_bind     21..40
                     /label=T7
                     /note="T7 promoter, forward primer"
     promoter        21..39
                     /label=T7 promoter
                     /note="promoter for bacteriophage T7 RNA polymerase"
     protein_bind    40..64
                     /label=lac operator
                     /bound_moiety="lac repressor encoded by lacI"
                     /note="The lac repressor binds to the lac operator to
                     inhibit transcription in E. coli. This inhibition can be
                     relieved by adding lactose or
                     isopropyl-beta-D-thiogalactopyranoside (IPTG)."
     RBS             79..101
                     /note="efficient ribosome binding site from bacteriophage
                     T7 gene 10 (Olins and Rangwala, 1989)"
     CDS             114..131
                     /codon_start=1
                     /product="6xHis affinity tag"
                     /label=6xHis
                     /translation="HHHHHH"
     CDS             144..431
                     /codon_start=1
                     /gene="S. cerevisiae SMT3 (truncated)"
                     /product="cleavable ubiquitin-like protein tag"
                     /label=SUMO
                     /translation="DSEVNQEAKPEVKPEVKPETHINLKVSDGSSEIFFKIKKTTPLRR
                     LMEAFAKRQGKEMDSLRFLYDGIRIQADQAPEDLDMEDNDIIEAHREQIGG"
     CDS             1099..1116
                     /codon_start=1
                     /product="6xHis affinity tag"
                     /label=6xHis
                     /translation="HHHHHH"
     primer_bind     complement(1169..1187)
                     /label=T7 Term
                     /note="T7 terminator, reverse primer"
     terminator      1183..1230
                     /label=T7 terminator
                     /note="transcription terminator for bacteriophage T7 RNA
                     polymerase"
     rep_origin      1267..1722
                     /direction=RIGHT
                     /label=f1 ori
                     /note="f1 bacteriophage origin of replication; arrow
                     indicates direction of (+) strand synthesis"
     primer_bind     complement(1354..1373)
                     /label=F1ori-R
                     /note="F1 origin, reverse primer"
     primer_bind     1564..1585
                     /label=F1ori-F
                     /note="F1 origin, forward primer"
     promoter        1749..1853
                     /gene="bla"
                     /label=AmpR promoter
     CDS             1854..2714
                     /codon_start=1
                     /gene="bla"
                     /product="beta-lactamase"
                     /label=AmpR
                     /note="confers resistance to ampicillin, carbenicillin, and
                     related antibiotics"
                     /translation="MSIQHFRVALIPFFAAFCLPVFAHPETLVKVKDAEDQLGARVGYI
                     ELDLNSGKILESFRPEERFPMMSTFKVLLCGAVLSRIDAGQEQLGRRIHYSQNDLVEYS
                     PVTEKHLTDGMTVRELCSAAITMSDNTAANLLLTTIGGPKELTAFLHNMGDHVTRLDRW
                     EPELNEAIPNDERDTTMPAAMATTLRKLLTGELLTLASRQQLIDWMEADKVAGPLLRSA
                     LPAGWFIADKSGAGERGSRGIIAALGPDGKPSRIVVIYTTGSQATMDERNRQIAEIGAS
                     LIKHW"
     primer_bind     complement(2072..2091)
                     /label=Amp-R
                     /note="Ampicillin resistance gene, reverse primer"
     rep_origin      2885..3473
                     /direction=RIGHT
                     /label=ori
                     /note="high-copy-number ColE1/pMB1/pBR322/pUC origin of
                     replication"
     primer_bind     3374..3393
                     /label=pBR322ori-F
                     /note="pBR322 origin, forward primer"
     primer_bind     3627..3644
                     /label=L4440
                     /note="L4440 vector, forward primer"
     misc_feature    3659..3801
                     /label=bom
                     /note="basis of mobility region from pBR322"
     primer_bind     complement(3727..3746)
                     /label=pRS-marker
                     /note="pRS vectors, use to sequence yeast selectable
                     marker"
     primer_bind     3887..3909
                     /label=pGEX 3'
                     /note="pGEX vectors, reverse primer"
     CDS             complement(3903..4094)
                     /codon_start=1
                     /gene="rop"
                     /product="Rop protein, which maintains plasmids at low copy
                     number"
                     /label=rop
                     /translation="MTKQEKTALNMARFIRSQTLTLLEKLNELDADEQADICESLHDHA
                     DELYRSCLARFGDDGENL"
     CDS             complement(4903..5985)
                     /codon_start=1
                     /gene="lacI"
                     /product="lac repressor"
                     /label=lacI
                     /note="The lac repressor binds to the lac operator to
                     inhibit transcription in E. coli. This inhibition can be
                     relieved by adding lactose or
                     isopropyl-beta-D-thiogalactopyranoside (IPTG)."
                     /translation="MKPVTLYDVAEYAGVSYQTVSRVVNQASHVSAKTREKVEAAMAEL
                     NYIPNRVAQQLAGKQSLLIGVATSSLALHAPSQIVAAIKSRADQLGASVVVSMVERSGV
                     EACKAAVHNLLAQRVSGLIINYPLDDQDAIAVEAACTNVPALFLDVSDQTPINSIIFSH
                     EDGTRLGVEHLVALGHQQIALLAGPLSSVSARLRLAGWHKYLTRNQIQPIAEREGDWSA
                     MSGFQQTMQMLNEGIVPTAMLVANDQMALGAMRAITESGLRVGADISVVGYDDTEDSSC
                     YIPPLTTIKQDFRLLGQTSVDRLLQLSQGQAVKGNQLLPVSLVKRKTTLAPNTQTASPR
                     ALADSLMQLARQVSRLESGQ"
     primer_bind     5947..5966
                     /label=LacI-R
                     /note="LacI, reverse primer"
     promoter        complement(5986..6063)
                     /gene="lacI"
                     /label=lacI promoter
     primer_bind     6269..6288
                     /label=pBRrevBam
                     /note="pBR322 vectors, tet region, downstream of BamHI,
                     reverse primer"
ORIGIN
        1 agatctcgat cccgcgaaat taatacgact cactataggg gaattgtgag cggataacaa
       61 ttcccctcta gaaataattt tgtttaactt taagaaggag atataccatg ggtcatcacc
      121 atcatcatca cgggtccctg caggactcag aagtcaatca agaagctaag ccagaggtca
      181 agccagaagt caagcctgag actcacatca atttaaaggt gtccgatgga tcttcagaga
      241 tcttcttcaa gatcaaaaag accactcctt taagaaggct gatggaagcg ttcgctaaaa
      301 gacagggtaa ggaaatggac tccttaagat tcttgtacga cggtattaga attcaagctg
      361 atcaggcccc tgaagatttg gacatggagg ataacgatat tattgaggct caccgcgaac
      421 agattggagg tgcctcagat caccagaccc aggcgggcaa gccacagtcc ctcaacccca
      481 agatcatcat ctttgagcag gaaaactttc aaggccactc gcatgagctc aatgggccct
      541 gccccaacct gaaggaaact ggcgtggaga aggcaggttc tgtcctagtg caggctggac
      601 cctgggtggg ctatgaacag gccaactgca agggcgagca gtttgtgttt gagaagggtg
      661 agtacccccg ctgggactca tggaccagca gccgaaggac ggactccctc agctccctga
      721 ggcccatcaa agtggacagc caagagcaca agatcatcct ctatgaaaac cccaacttca
      781 ccgggaagaa gatggaaatc atagatgacg atgtacccag cttccacgcc catggctacc
      841 aggagaaggt gtcatctgtg cgggtgcaga gtggcacgtg ggttggctac cagtaccccg
      901 gctaccgtgg actgcagtac ctgctggaga agggagacta caaggacagc agcgactttg
      961 gggcccctca cccccaggtg cagtccgtgc gccgtatccg cgacatgcag tggcaccaac
     1021 gtggtgcctt ccacccctcc aactaatcta gaggatccga attcgagctc cgtcgacaag
     1081 cttgcggccg cactcgagca ccaccaccac caccactgag atccggctgc taacaaagcc
     1141 cgaaaggaag ctgagttggc tgctgccacc gctgagcaat aactagcata accccttggg
     1201 gcctctaaac gggtcttgag gggttttttg ctgaaaggag gaactatatc cggattggcg
     1261 aatgggnnnn nnnnnnnnnn nnnnnnnnnn nnnnnnnnnn nnnnnnnnnn nnnnnnnnnn
     1321 nnnnnnnnnn nnnnnnnnnn nnnnnnnnnn nnnnnnnnnn nnnnnnnnnn nnnnnnnnnn
     1381 nnnnnnnnnn cnnnnnnnnn nnnnnnnnnn nnnnnnnnnn nnnnnnnnnn nnnnnnnnnn
     1441 nnnnnnnnnn nnnnnnnnnn nnnnnnnnnn nnnnnnnnnn nnannnnnnn nnnnnnnnnn
     1501 nnnnnnnnnn nnnnnnnnnn nnnnnnnnnn nncctttgac gttggagtcc acgttcttta
     1561 atagtggact cttgttccaa actggaacaa cactcaaccc tatctcggtc tattcttttg
     1621 atttataagg gattttgccg atttcggcct attggttaaa aaatgagctg atttaacaaa
     1681 aatttaacgc gaattttaac aaaatattaa cgtttacaat ttcaggtggc acttttcggg
     1741 gaaatgtgcg cggaacccct atttgtttat ttttctaaat acattcaaat atgtatccgc
     1801 tcatgagaca ataaccctga taaatgcttc aataatattg aaaaaggaag agtatgagta
     1861 ttcaacattt ccgtgtcgcc cttattccct tttttgcggc attttgcctt cctgtttttg
     1921 ctcacccaga aacgctggtg aaagtaaaag atgctgaaga tcagttgggt gcacgagtgg
     1981 gttacatcga actggatctc aacagcggta agatccttga gagttttcgc cccgaagaac
     2041 gttttccaat gatgagcact tttaaagttc tgctatgtgg cgcggtatta tcccgtattg
     2101 acgccgggca agagcaactc ggtcgccgca tacactattc tcagaatgac ttggttgagt
     2161 actcaccagt cacagaaaag catcttacgg atggcatgac agtaagagaa ttatgcagtg
     2221 ctgccataac catgagtgat aacactgcgg ccaacttact tctgacaacg atcggaggac
     2281 cgaaggagct aaccgctttt ttgcacaaca tgggggatca tgtaactcgc cttgatcgtt
     2341 gggaaccgga gctgaatgaa gccataccaa acgacgagcg tgacaccacg atgcctgcag
     2401 caatggcaac aacgttgcgc aaactattaa ctggcgaact acttactcta gcttcccggc
     2461 aacaattaat agactggatg gaggcggata aagttgcagg accacttctg cgctcggccc
     2521 ttccggctgg ctggtttatt gctgataaat ctggagccgg tgagcgtggt tctcgcggta
     2581 tcattgcagc actggggcca gatggtaagc cctcccgtat cgtagttatc tacacgacgg
     2641 ggagtcaggc aactatggat gaacgaaata gacagatcgc tgagataggt gcctcactga
     2701 ttaagcattg gtaactgtca gaccaagttt actcatatat actttagatt gatttaaaac
     2761 ttcattttta atttaaaagg atctaggtga agatcctttt tgataatctc atgaccaaaa
     2821 tcccttaacg tgagttttcg ttccactgag cgtcagaccc cgtagaaaag atcaaaggat
     2881 cttcttgaga tccttttttt ctgcgcgtaa tctgctgctt gcaaacaaaa aaaccaccgc
     2941 taccagcggt ggtttgtttg ccggatcaag agctaccaac tctttttccg aaggtaactg
     3001 gcttcagcag agcgcagata ccaaatactg tccttctagt gtagccgtag ttaggccacc
     3061 acttcaagaa ctctgtagca ccgcctacat acctcgctct gctaatcctg ttaccagtgg
     3121 ctgctgccag tggcgataag tcgtgtctta ccgggttgga ctcaagacga tagttaccgg
     3181 ataaggcgca gcggtcgggc tgaacggggg gttcgtgcac acagcccagc ttggagcgaa
     3241 cgacctacac cgaactgaga tacctacagc gtgagctatg agaaagcgcc acgcttcccg
     3301 aagggagaaa ggcggacagg tatccggtaa gcggcagggt cggaacagga gagcgcacga
     3361 gggagcttcc agggggaaac gcctggtatc tttatagtcc tgtcgggttt cgccacctct
     3421 gacttgagcg tcgatttttg tgatgctcgt caggggggcg gagcctatgg aaaaacgcca
     3481 gcaacgcggc ctttttacgg ttcctggcct tttgctggcc ttttgctcac atgttctttc
     3541 ctgcgttatc ccctgattct gtggataacc gtattaccgc ctttgagtga gctgataccg
     3601 ctcgccgcag ccgaacgacc gagcgcagcg agtcagtgag cgaggaagcg gaagagcgcc
     3661 tgatgcggta ttttctcctt acgcatctgt gcggtatttc acaccgcata tatggtgcac
     3721 tctcagtaca atctgctctg atgccgcata gttaagccag tatacactcc gctatcgcta
     3781 cgtgactggg tcatggctgc gccccgacac ccgccaacac ccgctgacgc gccctgacgg
     3841 gcttgtctgc tcccggcatc cgcttacaga caagctgtga ccgtctccgg gagctgcatg
     3901 tgtcagaggt tttcaccgtc atcaccgaaa cgcgcgaggc agctgcggta aagctcatca
     3961 gcgtggtcgt gaagcgattc acagatgtct gcctgttcat ccgcgtccag ctcgttgagt
     4021 ttctccagaa gcgttaatgt ctggcttctg ataaagcggg ccatgttaag ggcggttttt
     4081 tcctgtttgg tcactgatgc ctccgtgtaa gggggatttc tgttcatggg ggtaatgata
     4141 ccgatgaaac gagagaggat gctcacgata cgggttactg atgatgaaca tgcccggtta
     4201 ctggaacgtt gtgagggtaa acaactggcg gtatggatgc ggcgggacca gagaaaaatc
     4261 actcagggtc aatgccagcg cttcgttaat acagatgtag gtgttccaca gggtagccag
     4321 cagcatcctg cgatgcagat ccggaacata atggtgcagg gcgctgactt ccgcgtttcc
     4381 agactttacg aaacacggaa accgaagacc attcatgttg ttgctcaggt cgcagacgtt
     4441 ttgcagcagc agtcgcttca cgttcgctcg cgtatcggtg attcattctg ctaaccagta
     4501 aggcaacccc gccagcctag ccgggtcctc aacgacagga gcacgatcat gcgcacccgt
     4561 ggggccgcca tgccggcgat aatggcctgc ttctcgccga aacgtttggt ggcgggacca
     4621 gtgacgaagg cttgagcgag ggcgtgcaag attccgaata ccgcaagcga caggccgatc
     4681 atcgtcgcgc tccagcgaaa gcggtcctcg ccgaaaatga cccagagcgc tgccggcacc
     4741 tgtcctacga gttgcatgat aaagaagaca gtcataagtg cggcgacgat agtcatgccc
     4801 cgcgcccacc ggaaggagct gactgggttg aaggctctca agggcatcgg tcgagatccc
     4861 ggtgcctaat gagtgagcta acttacatta attgcgttgc gctcactgcc cgctttccag
     4921 tcgggaaacc tgtcgtgcca gctgcattaa tgaatcggcc aacgcgcggg gagaggcggt
     4981 ttgcgtattg ggcgccaggg tggtttttct tttcaccagt gagacgggca acagctgatt
     5041 gcccttcacc gcctggccct gagagagttg cagcaagcgg tccacgctgg tttgccccag
     5101 caggcgaaaa tcctgtttga tggtggttaa cggcgggata taacatgagc tgtcttcggt
     5161 atcgtcgtat cccactaccg agatatccgc accaacgcgc agcccggact cggtaatggc
     5221 gcgcattgcg cccagcgcca tctgatcgtt ggcaaccagc atcgcagtgg gaacgatgcc
     5281 ctcattcagc atttgcatgg tttgttgaaa accggacatg gcactccagt cgccttcccg
     5341 ttccgctatc ggctgaattt gattgcgagt gagatattta tgccagccag ccagacgcag
     5401 acgcgccgag acagaactta atgggcccgc taacagcgcg atttgctggt gacccaatgc
     5461 gaccagatgc tccacgccca gtcgcgtacc gtcttcatgg gagaaaataa tactgttgat
     5521 gggtgtctgg tcagagacat caagaaataa cgccggaaca ttagtgcagg cagcttccac
     5581 agcaatggca tcctggtcat ccagcggata gttaatgatc agcccactga cgcgttgcgc
     5641 gagaagattg tgcaccgccg ctttacaggc ttcgacgccg cttcgttcta ccatcgacac
     5701 caccacgctg gcacccagtt gatcggcgcg agatttaatc gccgcgacaa tttgcgacgg
     5761 cgcgtgcagg gccagactgg aggtggcaac gccaatcagc aacgactgtt tgcccgccag
     5821 ttgttgtgcc acgcggttgg gaatgtaatt cagctccgcc atcgccgctt ccactttttc
     5881 ccgcgttttc gcagaaacgt ggctggcctg gttcaccacg cgggaaacgg tctgataaga
     5941 gacaccggca tactctgcga catcgtataa cgttactggt ttcacattca ccaccctgaa
     6001 ttgactctct tccgggcgct atcatgccat accgcgaaag gttttgcgcc attcgatggt
     6061 gtccgggatc tcgacgctct cccttatgcg actcctgcat taggaagcag cccagtagta
     6121 ggttgaggcc gttgagcacc gccgccgcaa ggaatggtgc atgcaaggag atggcgccca
     6181 acagtccccc ggccacgggg cctgccacca tacccacgcc gaaacaagcg ctcatgagcc
     6241 cgaagtggcg agcccgatct tccccatcgg tgatgtcggc gatataggcg ccagcaaccg
     6301 cacctgtggc gccggtgatg ccggccacga tgcgtccggc gtagaggatc g
//
